>Addgene plasmid #111034 | mTalin2_R2 | addgene full sequence | sequence record 213043 | Addgene NGS Result
TACCCACGCCGAAACAAGCGCTCATGAGCCCGAAGTGGCGAGCCCGATCTTCCCCATCGGTGATGTCGGC
GATATAGGCGCCAGCAACCGCACCTGTGGCGCCGGTGATGCCGGCCACGATGCGTCCGGCGTAGAGGATC
GAGATCTCGATCCCGCGAAATTAATACGACTCACTATAGGGGAATTGTGAGCGGATAACAATTCCCCTCT
AGAAATAATTTTGTTTAACTTTAAGAAGGAGATATACATATGCATCATCACCATCACCATGGTAAGCCTA
TCCCTAACCCTCTCCTCGGTCTCGATTCTACGGAAAACCTGTATTTTCAGGGAATTGATCCCTTCACCGG
TGAAAACGAAACCGATGAACGTTTTCAGGATGTTCTGATGAGCCTGGCAAAAGCAGTTGCAAATGCAGCA
GCAATGCTGGTTCTGAAAGCAAAAAATGTTGCACAGGTTGCAGAAGATACCGTACTGCAGAATCGTGTTA
TTGCAGCAGCCACCCAGTGTGCACTGAGCACCAGCCAGCTGGTTGCATGTGCAAAAGTTGTTAGCCCGAC
CATTAGCAGTCCGGTTTGTCAAGAACAGCTGATTGAAGCAGGTAAACTGGTTGATCGTAGCGTTGAAAAT
TGTGTTCGTGCATGTCAGGCAGCAACCGGTGATAGCGAACTGCTGAAACAGGTTAGCGCAGCCGCAAGCG
TTGTGAGCCAGGCACTGCATGATCTGCTGCAACATGTTCGTCAGTAAAAGGGCGAGCTCAGATCCGGCTG
CTAACAAAGCCCGAAAGGAAGCTGAGTTGGCTGCTGCCACCGCTGAGCAATAACTAGCATAACCCCTTGG
GGCCTCTAAACGGGTCTTGAGGGGTTTTTTGCTGAAAGGAGGAACTATATCCGGATATCCCGCAAGAGGC
CCGGCAGTACCGGCATAACCAAGCCTATGCCTACAGCATCCAGGGTGACGGTGCCGAGGATGACGATGAG
CGCATTGTTAGATTTCATACACGGTGCCTGACTGCGTTAGCAATTTAACTGTGATAAACTACCGCATTAA
AGCTAGCTTATCGATGATAAGCTGTCAAACATGAGAATTAATTCTTGAAGACGAAAGGGCCTCGTGATAC
GCCTATTTTTATAGGTTAATGTCATGATAATAATGGTTTCTTAGACGTCAGGTGGCACTTTTCGGGGAAA
TGTGCGCGGAACCCCTATTTGTTTATTTTTCTAAATACATTCAAATATGTATCCGCTCATGAGACAATAA
CCCTGATAAATGCTTCAATAATATTGAAAAAGGAAGAGTATGAGTATTCAACATTTCCGTGTCGCCCTTA
TTCCCTTTTTTGCGGCATTTTGCCTTCCTGTTTTTGCTCACCCAGAAACGCTGGTGAAAGTAAAAGATGC
TGAAGATCAGTTGGGTGCACGAGTGGGTTACATCGAACTGGATCTCAACAGCGGTAAGATCCTTGAGAGT
TTTCGCCCCGAAGAACGTTTTCCAATGATGAGCACTTTTAAAGTTCTGCTATGTGGCGCGGTATTATCCC
GTGTTGACGCCGGGCAAGAGCAACTCGGTCGCCGCATACACTATTCTCAGAATGACTTGGTTGAGTACTC
ACCAGTCACAGAAAAGCATCTTACGGATGGCATGACAGTAAGAGAATTATGCAGTGCTGCCATAACCATG
AGTGATAACACTGCGGCCAACTTACTTCTGACAACGATCGGAGGACCGAAGGAGCTAACCGCTTTTTTGC
ACAACATGGGGGATCATGTAACTCGCCTTGATCGTTGGGAACCGGAGCTGAATGAAGCCATACCAAACGA
CGAGCGTGACACCACGATGCCTGCAGCAATGGCAACAACGTTGCGCAAACTATTAACTGGCGAACTACTT
ACTCTAGCTTCCCGGCAACAATTAATAGACTGGATGGAGGCGGATAAAGTTGCAGGACCACTTCTGCGCT
CGGCCCTTCCGGCTGGCTGGTTTATTGCTGATAAATCTGGAGCCGGTGAGCGTGGGTCTCGCGGTATCAT
TGCAGCACTGGGGCCAGATGGTAAGCCCTCCCGTATCGTAGTTATCTACACGACGGGGAGTCAGGCAACT
ATGGATGAACGAAATAGACAGATCGCTGAGATAGGTGCCTCACTGATTAAGCATTGGTAACTGTCAGACC
AAGTTTACTCATATATACTTTAGATTGATTTAAAACTTCATTTTTAATTTAAAAGGATCTAGGTGAAGAT
CCTTTTTGATAATCTCATGACCAAAATCCCTTAACGTGAGTTTTCGTTCCACTGAGCGTCAGACCCCGTA
GAAAAGATCAAAGGATCTTCTTGAGATCCTTTTTTTCTGCGCGTAATCTGCTGCTTGCAAACAAAAAAAC
CACCGCTACCAGCGGTGGTTTGTTTGCCGGATCAAGAGCTACCAACTCTTTTTCCGAAGGTAACTGGCTT
CAGCAGAGCGCAGATACCAAATACTGTCCTTCTAGTGTAGCCGTAGTTAGGCCACCACTTCAAGAACTCT
GTAGCACCGCCTACATACCTCGCTCTGCTAATCCTGTTACCAGTGGCTGCTGCCAGTGGCGATAAGTCGT
GTCTTACCGGGTTGGACTCAAGACGATAGTTACCGGATAAGGCGCAGCGGTCGGGCTGAACGGGGGGTTC
GTGCACACAGCCCAGCTTGGAGCGAACGACCTACACCGAACTGAGATACCTACAGCGTGAGCTATGAGAA
AGCGCCACGCTTCCCGAAGGGAGAAAGGCGGACAGGTATCCGGTAAGCGGCAGGGTCGGAACAGGAGAGC
GCACGAGGGAGCTTCCAGGGGGAAACGCCTGGTATCTTTATAGTCCTGTCGGGTTTCGCCACCTCTGACT
TGAGCGTCGATTTTTGTGATGCTCGTCAGGGGGGCGGAGCCTATGGAAAAACGCCAGCAACGCGGCCTTT
TTACGGTTCCTGGCCTTTTGCTGGCCTTTTGCTCACATGTTCTTTCCTGCGTTATCCCCTGATTCTGTGG
ATAACCGTATTACCGCCTTTGAGTGAGCTGATACCGCTCGCCGCAGCCGAACGACCGAGCGCAGCGAGTC
AGTGAGCGAGGAAGCGGAAGAGCGCCTGATGCGGTATTTTCTCCTTACGCATCTGTGCGGTATTTCACAC
CGCAATGGTGCACTCTCAGTACAATCTGCTCTGATGCCGCATAGTTAAGCCAGTATACACTCCGCTATCG
CTACGTGACTGGGTCATGGCTGCGCCCCGACACCCGCCAACACCCGCTGACGCGCCCTGACGGGCTTGTC
TGCTCCCGGCATCCGCTTACAGACAAGCTGTGACCGTCTCCGGGAGCTGCATGTGTCAGAGGTTTTCACC
GTCATCACCGAAACGCGCGAGGCAGCTGCGGTAAAGCTCATCAGCGTGGTCGTGAAGCGATTCACAGATG
TCTGCCTGTTCATCCGCGTCCAGCTCGTTGAGTTTCTCCAGAAGCGTTAATGTCTGGCTTCTGATAAAGC
GGGCCATGTTAAGGGCGGTTTTTTCCTGTTTGGTCACTGATGCCTCCGTGTAAGGGGGATTTCTGTTCAT
GGGGGTAATGATACCGATGAAACGAGAGAGGATGCTCACGATACGGGTTACTGATGATGAACATGCCCGG
TTACTGGAACGTTGTGAGGGTAAACAACTGGCGGTATGGATGCGGCGGGACCAGAGAAAAATCACTCAGG
GTCAATGCCAGCGCTTCGTTAATACAGATGTAGGTGTTCCACAGGGTAGCCAGCAGCATCCTGCGATGCA
GATCCGGAACATAATGGTGCAGGGCGCTGACTTCCGCGTTTCCAGACTTTACGAAACACGGAAACCGAAG
ACCATTCATGTTGTTGCTCAGGTCGCAGACGTTTTGCAGCAGCAGTCGCTTCACGTTCGCTCGCGTATCG
GTGATTCATTCTGCTAACCAGTAAGGCAACCCCGCCAGCCTAGCCGGGTCCTCAACGACAGGAGCACGAT
CATGCGCACCCGTGGCCAGGACCCAACGCTGCCCGAGATGCGCCGCGTGCGGCTGCTGGAGATGGCGGAC
GCGATGGATATGTTCTGCCAAGGGTTGGTTTGCGCATTCACAGTTCTCCGCAAGAATTGATTGGCTCCAA
TTCTTGGAGTGGTGAATCCGTTAGCGAGGTGCCGCCGGCTTCCATTCAGGTCGAGGTGGCCCGGCTCCAT
GCACCGCGACGCAACGCGGGGAGGCAGACAAGGTATAGGGCGGCGCCTACAATCCATGCCAACCCGTTCC
ATGTGCTCGCCGAGGCGGCATAAATCGCCGTGACGATCAGCGGTCCAATGATCGAAGTTAGGCTGGTAAG
AGCCGCGAGCGATCCTTGAAGCTGTCCCTGATGGTCGTCATCTACCTGCCTGGACAGCATGGCCTGCAAC
GCGGGCATCCCGATGCCGCCGGAAGCGAGAAGAATCATAATGGGGAAGGCCATCCAGCCTCGCGTCGCGA
ACGCCAGCAAGACGTAGCCCAGCGCGTCGGCCGCCATGCCGGCGATAATGGCCTGCTTCTCGCCGAAACG
TTTGGTGGCGGGACCAGTGACGAAGGCTTGAGCGAGGGCGTGCAAGATTCCGAATACCGCAAGCGACAGG
CCGATCATCGTCGCGCTCCAGCGAAAGCGGTCCTCGCCGAAAATGACCCAGAGCGCTGCCGGCACCTGTC
CTACGAGTTGCATGATAAAGAAGACAGTCATAAGTGCGGCGACGATAGTCATGCCCCGCGCCCACCGGAA
GGAGCTGACTGGGTTGAAGGCTCTCAAGGGCATCGGTCGAGATCCCGGTGCCTAATGAGTGAGCTAACTT
ACATTAATTGCGTTGCGCTCACTGCCCGCTTTCCAGTCGGGAAACCTGTCGTGCCAGCTGCATTAATGAA
TCGGCCAACGCGCGGGGAGAGGCGGTTTGCGTATTGGGCGCCAGGGTGGTTTTTCTTTTCACCAGTGAGA
CGGGCAACAGCTGATTGCCCTTCACCGCCTGGCCCTGAGAGAGTTGCAGCAAGCGGTCCACGCTGGTTTG
CCCCAGCAGGCGAAAATCCTGTTTGATGGTGGTTAACGGCGGGATATAACATGAGCTGTCTTCGGTATCG
TCGTATCCCACTACCGAGATATCCGCACCAACGCGCAGCCCGGACTCGGTAATGGCGCGCATTGCGCCCA
GCGCCATCTGATCGTTGGCAACCAGCATCGCAGTGGGAACGATGCCCTCATTCAGCATTTGCATGGTTTG
TTGAAAACCGGACATGGCACTCCAGTCGCCTTCCCGTTCCGCTATCGGCTGAATTTGATTGCGAGTGAGA
TATTTATGCCAGCCAGCCAGACGCAGACGCGCCGAGACAGAACTTAATGGGCCCGCTAACAGCGCGATTT
GCTGGTGACCCAATGCGACCAGATGCTCCACGCCCAGTCGCGTACCGTCTTCATGGGAGAAAATAATACT
GTTGATGGGTGTCTGGTCAGAGACATCAAGAAATAACGCCGGAACATTAGTGCAGGCAGCTTCCACAGCA
ATGGCATCCTGGTCATCCAGCGGATAGTTAATGATCAGCCCACTGACGCGTTGCGCGAGAAGATTGTGCA
CCGCCGCTTTACAGGCTTCGACGCCGCTTCGTTCTACCATCGACACCACCACGCTGGCACCCAGTTGATC
GGCGCGAGATTTAATCGCCGCGACAATTTGCGACGGCGCGTGCAGGGCCAGACTGGAGGTGGCAACGCCA
ATCAGCAACGACTGTTTGCCCGCCAGTTGTTGTGCCACGCGGTTGGGAATGTAATTCAGCTCCGCCATCG
CCGCTTCCACTTTTTCCCGCGTTTTCGCAGAAACGTGGCTGGCCTGGTTCACCACGCGGGAAACGGTCTG
ATAAGAGACACCGGCATACTCTGCGACATCGTATAACGTTACTGGTTTCACATTCACCACCCTGAATTGA
CTCTCTTCCGGGCGCTATCATGCCATACCGCGAAAGGTTTTGCGCCATTCGATGGTGTCCGGGATCTCGA
CGCTCTCCCTTATGCGACTCCTGCATTAGGAAGCAGCCCAGTAGTAGGTTGAGGCCGTTGAGCACCGCCG
CCGCAAGGAATGGTGCATGCAAGGAGATGGCGCCCAACAGTCCCCCGGCCACGGGGCCTGCCACCA
Features (pLannotate 1.2.2; 21 found; start..end, strand, type, name):
    162..180     +  promoter       T7 promoter: promoter for bacteriophage T7 RNA polymerase
    181..205     +  protein_bind   lac operator: The lac repressor binds to the lac operator to inhibit transcription in E. coli. This inhibition can be relieved by adding lactose or isopropyl-β-D-thiogalactopyranoside (IPTG). lac repressor encoded by lacI
    220..242     +  RBS            RBS: efficient ribosome binding site from bacteriophage T7 gene 10 (Olins and Rangwala, 1989)
    271..312     +  CDS            V5 tag: epitope tag from simian virus 5
    313..332     +  CDS            TEV site (fragment): tobacco etch virus (TEV) protease recognition and cleavage site
    349..744     +  CDS            Tln2 (fragment): TLN2_MOUSE - Experimental evidence at protein level: Swiss-Prot protein existence level 1. As a major component of focal adhesion plaques that links integrin to the actin cytoskeleton, may play an important role in cell adhesion. Recruits PIP5K1C to focal adhesion plaques and strongly activates its kinase activity (By similarity). From Mus musculus (Mouse).
    767..816     +  CDS            SET1 (fragment): solubility-enhancement tag derived from T7 phage gene 10B
    824..871     +  terminator     T7 terminator: transcription terminator for bacteriophage T7 RNA polymerase
    894..998     -  CDS            TcR (fragment): tetracycline efflux protein; tet; confers resistance to tetracycline
   1055..1078    -  promoter       tet promoter (fragment): E. coli promoter for tetracycline efflux protein gene
   1195..1299    +  promoter       AmpR promoter: bla
   1300..2160    +  CDS            AmpR: β-lactamase; bla; confers resistance to ampicillin, carbenicillin, and related antibiotics
   2331..2919    +  rep_origin     ori: high-copy-number ColE1/pMB1/pBR322/pUC origin of replication
   3105..3244    -  misc_feature   bom: basis of mobility region from pBR322
   3346..3537    -  CDS            rop: Rop protein, which maintains plasmids at low copy number; rop
   3554..3934    +  CDS            YPB1_ECOLX: Protein predicted: Swiss-Prot protein existence level 4. From Escherichia coli.
   4176..4800    -  CDS            TcR (fragment): tetracycline efflux protein; tet; confers resistance to tetracycline
   4815..4836    -  protein_bind   CAP binding site: CAP binding activates transcription in the presence of cAMP. E. coli catabolite activator protein
   4849..5931    -  CDS            lacI: lac repressor; lacI; The lac repressor binds to the lac operator to inhibit transcription in E. coli. This inhibition can be relieved by adding lactose or isopropyl-β-D-thiogalactopyranoside (IPTG).
   5932..6009    -  promoter       lacI promoter: lacI
   6017..140     -  CDS            TcR (fragment) (across the origin): tetracycline efflux protein; tet; confers resistance to tetracycline
