[The description below was written by a language model from this plasmid's Addgene catalogue record and pLannotate feature annotations shown in this document.]
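Description:
mTalin2_R2 is a bacterial expression plasmid built on the pET151TOPO backbone that produces the R2 sub-domain of the mouse talin2 (Tln2) rod, a four-helix bundle. The insert is listed as 498 bp, and the annotated full sequence (about 6.2 kb) identifies a Tln2 fragment matching mouse talin2, a focal adhesion protein that links integrins to the actin cytoskeleton. The plasmid replicates from a ColE1/pBR322-type origin and is selected with ampicillin through the β-lactamase gene. The backbone also carries the pBR322 bom region and the rop gene. Rop normally lowers copy number, although the catalogue lists the plasmid as high copy. Several tetracycline resistance fragments are annotated, but these are non-functional pBR322 remnants rather than a usable marker.

Expression is driven by a T7 promoter followed directly by a lac operator, with the T7 gene 10 ribosome binding site upstream and a T7 terminator downstream. The plasmid-borne lacI gene supplies repressor, so transcription stays off until it is induced with IPTG in a host that provides T7 RNA polymerase. The catalogue records an N-terminal His tag from the backbone. The feature table does not annotate this tag separately, but it does show a V5 epitope and a TEV protease site just upstream of the talin2 fragment, so the N-terminal tags can be used for purification and detection and then cleaved off. A short match to a T7 gene 10-derived solubility tag lies downstream of the insert and is probably only vector sequence preceding the terminator. The construct suits production of recombinant talin2 R2 domain, for example for biochemical or structural work, although the record does not specify particular applications.
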