Addgene plasmid #111034: mTalin2_R2
Purpose: Plasmid expresses the talin2 rod sub domain R2 a 4 helix bundle.
Depositing lab: Ben Goult. Depositing organization: London and South East University Group (LASE). Publication: The tale of two talins - two isoforms to fine-tune integrin signalling. Gough RE, Goult BT. FEBS Lett. 2018 May 3. doi: 10.1002/1873-3468.13081. PubMed 29723415.
Backbone
  Vector backbone: pET151TOPO
  Backbone size w/o insert (bp): 5362
  Vector type: Bacterial Expression
Growth in bacteria
  Bacterial resistance: Ampicillin, 100 μg/mL
  Growth temperature: 37°C
  Growth strain: DH5alpha
  Copy number: High Copy
Gene/Insert
  Gene/Insert name: TLN2
  Species: M. musculus (mouse)
  Insert size (bp): 498
  Entrez Gene: Tln2 (a.k.a. 5730421P04Rik, mKIAA0320)
  Promoter: T7
  Tag / fusion protein: His Tag (N terminal on backbone)
  Cloning method: Unknown
Terms and licenses: Academic/Nonprofit Terms; Industry Terms: Not Available to Industry
How to cite: mTalin2_R2 was a gift from Ben Goult (Addgene plasmid # 111034 ; http://n2t.net/addgene:111034 ; RRID:Addgene_111034)
